>Addgene plasmid #162023 | pLEX303-GFP-IQSEC1 v2N/v1C-WT | addgene full sequence | sequence record 318907 | Addgene NGS Result
AACAAATTACAAAAATTCAAAATTTTCGGGTTTATTACAGGGACAGCAGAGATCCACTTTGGCGCCGGCT
CGAGGGGGCCCGGGGTTATTAATAGTAATCAATTACGGGGTCATTAGTTCATAGCCCATATATGGAGTTC
CGCGTTACATAACTTACGGTAAATGGCCCGCCTGGCTGACCGCCCAACGACCCCCGCCCATTGACGTCAA
TAATGACGTATGTTCCCATAGTAACGCCAATAGGGACTTTCCATTGACGTCAATGGGTGGAGTATTTACG
GTAAACTGCCCACTTGGCAGTACATCAAGTGTATCATATGCCAAGTACGCCCCCTATTGACGTCAATGAC
GGTAAATGGCCCGCCTGGCATTATGCCCAGTACATGACCTTATGGGACTTTCCTACTTGGCAGTACATCT
ACGTATTAGTCATCGCTATTACCATGGTGATGCGGTTTTGGCAGTACATCAATGGGCGTGGATAGCGGTT
TGACTCACGGGGATTTCCAAGTCTCCACCCCATTGACGTCAATGGGAGTTTGTTTTGGCACCAAAATCAA
CGGGACTTTCCAAAATGTCGTAACAACTCCGCCCCATTGACGCAAATGGGCGGTAGGCGTGTACGGTGGG
AGGTCTATATAAGCAGAGCTGGTTTAGTGAACCGTCAGATCCGCTAGCGCTACCGGTCGCCACCATGGTG
AGCAAGGGCGAGGAGCTGTTCACCGGGGTGGTGCCCATCCTGGTCGAGCTGGACGGCGACGTAAACGGCC
ACAAGTTCAGCGTGTCCGGCGAGGGCGAGGGCGATGCCACCTACGGCAAGCTGACCCTGAAGTTCATCTG
CACCACCGGCAAGCTGCCCGTGCCCTGGCCCACCCTCGTGACCACCCTGACCTACGGCGTGCAGTGCTTC
AGCCGCTACCCCGACCACATGAAGCAGCACGACTTCTTCAAGTCCGCCATGCCCGAAGGCTACGTCCAGG
AGCGCACCATCTTCTTCAAGGACGACGGCAACTACAAGACCCGCGCCGAGGTGAAGTTCGAGGGCGACAC
CCTGGTGAACCGCATCGAGCTGAAGGGCATCGACTTCAAGGAGGACGGCAACATCCTGGGGCACAAGCTG
GAGTACAACTACAACAGCCACAACGTCTATATCATGGCCGACAAGCAGAAGAACGGCATCAAGGTGAACT
TCAAGATCCGCCACAACATCGAGGACGGCAGCGTGCAGCTCGCCGACCACTACCAGCAGAACACCCCCAT
CGGCGACGGCCCCGTGCTGCTGCCCGACAACCACTACCTGAGCACCCAGTCCGCCCTGAGCAAAGACCCC
AACGAGAAGCGCGATCACATGGTCCTGCTGGAGTTCGTGACCGCCGCCGGGATCACTCTCGGCATGGACG
AGCTGTACAAGTCCGGACTCAGATCTCGAGCTCAAGCTTACATGTGGTGCCTGCACTGCAACTCGGAGAG
GACCCAGTCCCTTCTGGAGCTAGAGCTTGACAGCGGCGTCGAGGGCGAGGCCCCCAGCAGTGAGACTGGC
ACATCCCTGGACAGCCCCTCAGCCTACCCCCAGGGCCCCTTGGTGCCCGGTTCCAGCCTGAGCCCGGATC
ACTACGAGCACACGTCAGTGGGAGCCTATGGGCTGTACTCGGGGCCGCCGGGGCAACAGCAGCGCACGCG
GAGGCCCAAGCTGCAGCACTCGACCTCCATCCTGCGCAAGCAGGCTGAGGAGGAGGCCATCAAGCGCTCA
CGCTCACTCTCCGAGAGCTATGAGCTCTCCTCGGACCTGCAGGACAAGCAGGTGGAGATGCTAGAGCGAA
AGTATGGGGGGCGCCTGGTAACCCGCCATGCGGCCCGCACCATCCAGACGGCGTTTCGCCAATATCAAAT
GAATAAAAACTTCGAGCGCTTGCGCAGCTCCATGTCAGAGAACCGCATGTCACGCCGGATTGTGCTGTCC
AACATGAGGATGCAGTTCTCCTTTGAGGGGCCTGAGAAAGTGCACAGCTCCTACTTCGAGGGGAAGCAGG
TCTCAGTGACTAACGACGGCTCCCAGCTGGGAGCCCTGGTGTCCCCTGAGTGTGGTGACCTCAGCGAGCC
CACCACCCTCAAGTCTCCGGCCCCCTCCAGTGACTTTGCGGACGCCATCACCGAGCTGGAGGACGCCTTC
TCTAGGCAAGTGAAATCACTGGCCGAGTCCATCGACGATGCCCTCAACTGCCGCAGCCTGCACACTGAGG
AGGCACCGGCCCTGGATGCGGCGCGGGCCCGGGACACCGAACCCCAGACAGCCCTGCACGGCATGGACCA
CCGCAAACTGGACGAGATGACGGCCTCGTACAGTGATGTCACCCTGTACATCGATGAGGAGGAGCTGTCG
CCCCCTCTGCCCCTCTCGCAGGCAGGGGACCGGCCGTCCAGCACCGAGTCGGACCTGCGGCTACGGGCTG
GGGGCGCAGCCCCAGACTACTGGGCCCTGGCCCACAAAGAGGACAAGGCTGACACGGACACGAGCTGCCG
GAGCACGCCGTCGCTGGAGCGGCAGGAGCAGCGGCTGCGGGTGGAGCATCTGCCGCTGCTCACCATCGAG
CCACCCAGCGACAGCTCTGTGGACCTTAGTGACCGCTCGGAGCGGGGGTCACTCAAGAGGCAGAGTGCTT
ACGAGCGCAGCCTTGGCGGGCAGCAGGGCAGTCCCAAGCATGGTCCCCACAGCGGCGCCCCCAAGAGCCT
CCCCCGGGAGGAGCCTGAGTTGCGGCCCCGGCCCCCCAGGCCCCTGGACAGCCACTTGGCCATCAATGGC
TCAGCCAACCGGCAGAGCAAGTCTGAGTCGGACTACTCAGACGGTGACAATGACAGCATCAACAGCACGT
CCAACTCCAACGATACCATCAACTGCAGCTCCGAGTCATCGTCCCGTGACAGCCTGCGGGAGCAGACGCT
CAGCAAGCAGACCTACCACAAGGAGGCCCGCAACAGCTGGGACTCGCCTGCCTTTAGCAACGATGTCATC
CGCAAGAGGCACTACCGCATCGGCCTGAACCTCTTCAACAAGAAGCCTGAGAAGGGAGTCCAGTACCTCA
TCGAGCGTGGCTTTGTGCCCGACACGCCCGTCGGGGTGGCCCACTTCCTGCTGCAGCGCAAGGGCCTCAG
CCGGCAGATGATCGGCGAGTTCCTGGGCAACCGGCAGAAGCAGTTCAACCGTGACGTGCTCGACTGCGTC
GTGGACGAGATGGACTTCTCTACCATGGAGCTGGATGAGGCCCTCAGGAAATTCCAGGCGCACATCCGTG
TCCAAGGGGAGGCTCAGAAAGTGGAGCGGCTCATAGAGGCGTTCAGCCAGCGCTACTGCATCTGCAACCC
TGGGGTGGTGCGGCAATTCCGGAACCCAGACACCATTTTCATCCTGGCCTTCGCCATCATCCTGCTGAAC
ACCGACATGTACAGCCCCAATGTCAAGCCCGAGCGGAAAATGAAGCTAGAGGACTTCATCAAGAACCTCC
GAGGTGTGGACGATGGTGAGGACATTCCCCGTGAGATGCTGATGGGGATCTATGAACGGATCCGTAAGCG
AGAGCTAAAGACCAATGAGGACCATGTGTCCCAGGTGCAGAAGGTGGAGAAGCTCATTGTGGGGAAAAAG
CCGATCGGATCCCTGCATCCCGGGCTCGGCTGTGTGCTCTCTCTGCCCCACCGTCGGTTGGTCTGCTACT
GCCGGCTCTTTGAGGTTCCAGACCCAAACAAGCCCCAGAAACTCGGACTACACCAGCGAGAAATCTTCCT
GTTCAACGACCTCCTGGTGGTCACCAAGATCTTCCAGAAGAAGAAGAACTCGGTGACGTACAGCTTCCGA
CAGTCCTTCTCCTTGTACGGCATGCAGGTCCTGCTCTTCGAGAACCAGTACTACCCCAATGGCATCCGGC
TCACCTCGTCTGTCCCCGGAGCAGATATCAAGGTGCTGATCAACTTCAACGCCCCCAACCCCCAGGACCG
GAAGAAGTTCACCGACGACCTGCGCGAGTCTATCGCCGAGGTGCAGGAAATGGAAAAGCACCGGATCGAG
AGCGAGCTGGAAAAGCAGAAAGGCGTGGTGCGCCCCAGCATGAGCCAGTGCAGCAGCCTGAAGAAAGAGA
GCGGCAACGGCACCCTGAGCCGGGCCTGCCTGGATGATAGCTACGCCAGCGGCGAGGGCCTGAAGAGAAG
CGCCCTGAGCAGCTCCCTGCGGGATCTGAGCGAGGCCGGCAAGCGGGGCAGAAGAAGCAGCGCCGGCAGC
CTGGAAAGCAACGTGGAAGGCAGCATCATCAGCAGCCCCCACATGCGGCGGAGAGCCACCAGCACCAGAG
AGTGCCCCAGCAGACCCCACCAGACCATGCCCAACTCCTCCAGCCTGCTGGGCAGCCTGTTCGGCAGCAA
GAGAGGCAAGCCACCACCCCAGGCCCATCTGCCATCTGCCCCTGCCCTGCCTCCTCCACACCCTCCCGTG
GTGCTGCCTCATCTGCAGCACAGCGTGGCCGGACACCACCTGGGACCTCCAGAAGGACTGCCCCAGGCCG
CCATGCACGGCCATCACACCCAGTACTGCCACATGCAGAACCCCCCTCCCTACCACCACCATCACCATCA
TCACCCCCCCCAGCACATCCAGCACGCCCACCAGTATCACCACGGCCCTCACGGCGGACACCCTGCCTAT
GGCGCCCACGCCCATGGACACCCTCCACTGCCTAGCGCCCATGTGGGACACACAGTGCACCACCACGGAC
AGCCTCCCGCCCCTCCACCTCCTACCAGCAGCAAGGCCAAGCCCAGCGGCATCAGCACCATTGTGTGAGA
ATTCTGCAGTCGACGGTACCGCGGGCCCGGGATCCACCGGATCTAGATAACTGATCATAATCAGCCATAC
CACATTTGTAGAGGTTTTACTTGCTTTAAAAAACCTCCCACACCTCCCCCTGAACCTGAAACATAAAATG
AATGCAATTGTTGTTGTTGCTAACCGGTGGCGCGTTAAGTCGACAATCAACCTCTGGATTACAAAATTTG
TGAAAGATTGACTGGTATTCTTAACTATGTTGCTCCTTTTACGCTATGTGGATACGCTGCTTTAATGCCT
TTGTATCATGCTATTGCTTCCCGTATGGCTTTCATTTTCTCCTCCTTGTATAAATCCTGGTTGCTGTCTC
TTTATGAGGAGTTGTGGCCCGTTGTCAGGCAACGTGGCGTGGTGTGCACTGTGTTTGCTGACGCAACCCC
CACTGGTTGGGGCATTGCCACCACCTGTCAGCTCCTTTCCGGGACTTTCGCTTTCCCCCTCCCTATTGCC
ACGGCGGAACTCATCGCCGCCTGCCTTGCCCGCTGCTGGACAGGGGCTCGGCTGTTGGGCACTGACAATT
CCGTGGTGTTGTCGGGGAAATCATCGTCCTTTCCTTGGCTGCTCGCCTGTGTTGCCACCTGGATTCTGCG
CGGGACGTCCTTCTGCTACGTCCCTTCGGCCCTCAATCCAGCGGACCTTCCTTCCCGCGGCCTGCTGCCG
GCTCTGCGGCCTCTTCCGCGTCTTCGCCTTCGCCCTCAGACGAGTCGGATCTCCCTTTGGGCCGCCTCCC
CGCGTCGACTTTAAGACCAATGACTTACAAGGCAGCTGTAGATCTTAGCCACTTTTTAAAAGAAAAGGGG
GGACTGGAAGGGCTAATTCACTCCCAACGAAGACAAGATCTGCTTTTTGCTTGTACTGGGTCTCTCTGGT
TAGACCAGATCTGAGCCTGGGAGCTCTCTGGCTAACTAGGGAACCCACTGCTTAAGCCTCAATAAAGCTT
GCCTTGAGTGCTTCAAGTAGTGTGTGCCCGTCTGTTGTGTGACTCTGGTAACTAGAGATCCCTCAGACCC
TTTTAGTCAGTGTGGAAAATCTCTAGCAGTACGTATAGTAGTTCATGTCATCTTATTATTCAGTATTTAT
AACTTGCAAAGAAATGAATATCAGAGAGTGAGAGGAACTTGTTTATTGCAGCTTATAATGGTTACAAATA
AAGCAATAGCATCACAAATTTCACAAATAAAGCATTTTTTTCACTGCATTCTAGTTGTGGTTTGTCCAAA
CTCATCAATGTATCTTATCATGTCTGGCTCTAGCTATCCCGCCCCTAACTCCGCCCATCCCGCCCCTAAC
TCCGCCCAGTTCCGCCCATTCTCCGCCCCATGGCTGACTAATTTTTTTTATTTATGCAGAGGCCGAGGCC
GCCTCGGCCTCTGAGCTATTCCAGAAGTAGTGAGGAGGCTTTTTTGGAGGCCTAGGGACGTACCCAATTC
GCCCTATAGTGAGTCGTATTACGCGCGCTCACTGGCCGTCGTTTTACAACGTCGTGACTGGGAAAACCCT
GGCGTTACCCAACTTAATCGCCTTGCAGCACATCCCCCTTTCGCCAGCTGGCGTAATAGCGAAGAGGCCC
GCACCGATCGCCCTTCCCAACAGTTGCGCAGCCTGAATGGCGAATGGG
[124 nt withheld, positions 6489-6612]
C
[91 nt withheld, positions 6614-6704]
A
[49 nt withheld, positions 6706-6754]
CCTTTGACGTTGGAGTCCACGTTCTTT
[37 nt withheld, positions 6782-6818]
ACCCTATCTCGGTCTATTCTTTTGATTTATAAGGGATTTTGCCGATTTCGGCCTATTGGTTAAAAAATGA
GCTGATTTAACAAAAATTTAACGCGAATTTTAACAAAATATTAACGCTTACAATTTAGGTGGCACTTTTC
GGGGAAATGTGCGCGGAACCCCTATTTGTTTATTTTTCTAAATACATTCAAATATGTATCCGCTCATGAG
ACAATAACCCTGATAAATGCTTCAATAATATTGAAAAAGGAAGAGTATGAGTATTCAACATTTCCGTGTC
GCCCTTATTCCCTTTTTTGCGGCATTTTGCCTTCCTGTTTTTGCTCACCCAGAAACGCTGGTGAAAGTAA
AAGATGCTGAAGATCAGTTGGGTGCACGAGTGGGTTACATCGAACTGGATCTCAACAGCGGTAAGATCCT
TGAGAGTTTTCGCCCCGAAGAACGTTTTCCAATGATGAGCACTTTTAAAGTTCTGCTATGTGGCGCGGTA
TTATCCCGTATTGACGCCGGGCAAGAGCAACTCGGTCGCCGCATACACTATTCTCAGAATGACTTGGTTG
AGTACTCACCAGTCACAGAAAAGCATCTTACGGATGGCATGACAGTAAGAGAATTATGCAGTGCTGCCAT
AACCATGAGTGATAACACTGCGGCCAACTTACTTCTGACAACGATCGGAGGACCGAAGGAGCTAACCGCT
TTTTTGCACAACATGGGGGATCATGTAACTCGCCTTGATCGTTGGGAACCGGAGCTGAATGAAGCCATAC
CAAACGACGAGCGTGACACCACGATGCCTGTAGCAATGGCAACAACGTTGCGCAAACTATTAACTGGCGA
ACTACTTACTCTAGCTTCCCGGCAACAATTAATAGACTGGATGGAGGCGGATAAAGTTGCAGGACCACTT
CTGCGCTCGGCCCTTCCGGCTGGCTGGTTTATTGCTGATAAATCTGGAGCCGGTGAGCGTGGGTCTCGCG
GTATCATTGCAGCACTGGGGCCAGATGGTAAGCCCTCCCGTATCGTAGTTATCTACACGACGGGGAGTCA
GGCAACTATGGATGAACGAAATAGACAGATCGCTGAGATAGGTGCCTCACTGATTAAGCATTGGTAACTG
TCAGACCAAGTTTACTCATATATACTTTAGATTGATTTAAAACTTCATTTTTAATTTAAAAGGATCTAGG
TGAAGATCCTTTTTGATAATCTCATGACCAAAATCCCTTAACGTGAGTTTTCGTTCCACTGAGCGTCAGA
CCCCGTAGAAAAGATCAAAGGATCTTCTTGAGATCCTTTTTTTCTGCGCGTAATCTGCTGCTTGCAAACA
AAAAAACCACCGCTACCAGCGGTGGTTTGTTTGCCGGATCAAGAGCTACCAACTCTTTTTCCGAAGGTAA
CTGGCTTCAGCAGAGCGCAGATACCAAATACTGTTCTTCTAGTGTAGCCGTAGTTAGGCCACCACTTCAA
GAACTCTGTAGCACCGCCTACATACCTCGCTCTGCTAATCCTGTTACCAGTGGCTGCTGCCAGTGGCGAT
AAGTCGTGTCTTACCGGGTTGGACTCAAGACGATAGTTACCGGATAAGGCGCAGCGGTCGGGCTGAACGG
GGGGTTCGTGCACACAGCCCAGCTTGGAGCGAACGACCTACACCGAACTGAGATACCTACAGCGTGAGCT
ATGAGAAAGCGCCACGCTTCCCGAAGGGAGAAAGGCGGACAGGTATCCGGTAAGCGGCAGGGTCGGAACA
GGAGAGCGCACGAGGGAGCTTCCAGGGGGAAACGCCTGGTATCTTTATAGTCCTGTCGGGTTTCGCCACC
TCTGACTTGAGCGTCGATTTTTGTGATGCTCGTCAGGGGGGCGGAGCCTATGGAAAAACGCCAGCAACGC
GGCCTTTTTACGGTTCCTGGCCTTTTGCTGGCCTTTTGCTCACATGTTCTTTCCTGCGTTATCCCCTGAT
TCTGTGGATAACCGTATTACCGCCTTTGAGTGAGCTGATACCGCTCGCCGCAGCCGAACGACCGAGCGCA
GCGAGTCAGTGAGCGAGGAAGCGGAAGAGCGCCCAATACGCAAACCGCCTCTCCCCGCGCGTTGGCCGAT
TCATTAATGCAGCTGGCACGACAGGTTTCCCGACTGGAAAGCGGGCAGTGAGCGCAACGCAATTAATGTG
AGTTAGCTCACTCATTAGGCACCCCAGGCTTTACACTTTATGCTTCCGGCTCGTATGTTGTGTGGAATTG
TGAGCGGATAACAATTTCACACAGGAAACAGCTATGACCATGATTACGCCAAGCGCGCAATTAACCCTCA
CTAAAGGGAACAAAAGCTGGAGCTGCAAGCTTAATGTAGTCTTATGCAATACTCTTGTAGTCTTGCAACA
TGGTAACGATGAGTTAGCAACATGCCTTACAAGGAGAGAAAAAGCACCGTGCATGCCGATTGGTGGAAGT
AAGGTGGTACGATCGTGCCTTATTAGGAAGGCAACAGACGGGTCTGACATGGATTGGACGAACCACTGAA
TTGCCGCATTGCAGAGATATTGTATTTAAGTGCCTAGCTCGATACATAAACGGGTCTCTCTGGTTAGACC
AGATCTGAGCCTGGGAGCTCTCTGGCTAACTAGGGAACCCACTGCTTAAGCCTCAATAAAGCTTGCCTTG
AGTGCTTCAAGTAGTGTGTGCCCGTCTGTTGTGTGACTCTGGTAACTAGAGATCCCTCAGACCCTTTTAG
TCAGTGTGGAAAATCTCTAGCAGTGGCGCCCGAACAGGGACTTGAAAGCGAAAGGGAAACCAGAGGAGCT
CTCTCGACGCAGGACTCGGCTTGCTGAAGCGCGCACGGCAAGAGGCGAGGGGCGGCGACTGGTGAGTACG
CCAAAAATTTTGACTAGCGGAGGCTAGAAGGAGAGAGATGGGTGCGAGAGCGTCAGTATTAAGCGGGGGA
GAATTAGATCGCGATGGGAAAAAATTCGGTTAAGGCCAGGGGGAAAGAAAAAATATAAATTAAAACATAT
AGTATGGGCAAGCAGGGAGCTAGAACGATTCGCAGTTAATCCTGGCCTGTTAGAAACATCAGAAGGCTGT
AGACAAATACTGGGACAGCTACAACCATCCCTTCAGACAGGATCAGAAGAACTTAGATCATTATATAATA
CAGTAGCAACCCTCTATTGTGTGCATCAAAGGATAGAGATAAAAGACACCAAGGAAGCTTTAGACAAGAT
AGAGGAAGAGCAAAACAAAAGTAAGACCACCGCACAGCAAGCGGCCGCTGATCTTCAGACCTGGAGGAGG
AGATATGAGGGACAATTGGAGAAGTGAATTATATAAATATAAAGTAGTAAAAATTGAACCATTAGGAGTA
GCACCCACCAAGGCAAAGAGAAGAGTGGTGCAGAGAGAAAAAAGAGCAGTGGGAATAGGAGCTTTGTTCC
TTGGGTTCTTGGGAGCAGCAGGAAGCACTATGGGCGCAGCGTCAATGACGCTGACGGTACAGGCCAGACA
ATTATTGTCTGGTATAGTGCAGCAGCAGAACAATTTGCTGAGGGCTATTGAGGCGCAACAGCATCTGTTG
CAACTCACAGTCTGGGGCATCAAGCAGCTCCAGGCAAGAATCCTGGCTGTGGAAAGATACCTAAAGGATC
AACAGCTCCTGGGGATTTGGGGTTGCTCTGGAAAACTCATTTGCACCACTGCTGTGCCTTGGAATGCTAG
TTGGAGTAATAAATCTCTGGAACAGATTTGGAATCACACGACCTGGATGGAGTGGGACAGAGAAATTAAC
AATTACACAAGCTTAATACACTCCTTAATTGAAGAATCGCAAAACCAGCAAGAAAAGAATGAACAAGAAT
TATTGGAATTAGATAAATGGGCAAGTTTGTGGAATTGGTTTAACATAACAAATTGGCTGTGGTATATAAA
ATTATTCATAATGATAGTAGGAGGCTTGGTAGGTTTAAGAATAGTTTTTGCTGTACTTTCTATAGTGAAT
AGAGTTAGGCAGGGATATTCACCATTATCGTTTCAGACCCACCTCCCAACCCCGAGGGGACCCTTGCGCC
TTTTCCAAGGCAGCCCTGGGTTTGCGCAGGGACGCGGCTGCTCTGGGCGTGGTTCCGGGAAACGCAGCGG
CGCCGACCCTGGGTCTCGCACATTCTTCACGTCCGTTCGCAGCGTCACCCGGATCTTCGCCGCTACCCTT
GTGGGCCCCCCGGCGACGCTTCCTGCTCCGCCCCTAAGTCGGGAAGGTTCCTTGCGGTTCGCGGCGTGCC
GGACGTGACAAACGGAAGCCGCACGTCTCACTAGTACCCTCGCAGACGGACAGCGCCAGGGAGCAATGGC
AGCGCGCCGACCGCGATGGGCTGTGGCCAATAGCGGCTGCTCAGCAGGGCGCGCCGAGAGCAGCGGCCGG
GAAGGGGCGGTGCGGGAGGCGGGGTGTGGGGCGGTAGTGTGGGCCCTGTTCCTGCCCGCGCGGTGTTCCG
CATTCTGCAAGCCTCCGGAGCGCACGTCGGCAGTCGGCTCCCTCGTTGACCGAATCACCGACCTCTCTCC
CCAGGGGGTACCACCATGGCCAAGCCTTTGTCTCAAGAAGAATCCACCCTCATTGAAAGAGCAACGGCTA
CAATCAACAGCATCCCCATCTCTGAAGACTACAGCGTCGCCAGCGCAGCTCTCTCTAGCGACGGCCGCAT
CTTCACTGGTGTCAATGTATATCATTTTACTGGGGGACCTTGTGCAGAACTCGTGGTGCTGGGCACTGCT
GCTGCTGCGGCAGCTGGCAACCTGACTTGTATCGTCGCGATCGGAAATGAGAACAGGGGCATCTTGAGCC
CCTGCGGACGGTGCCGACAGGTGCTTCTCGATCTGCATCCTGGGATCAAAGCCATAGTGAAGGACAGTGA
TGGACAGCCGACGGCAGTTGGGATTCGTGAATTGCTGCCCTCTGGTTATGTGTGGGAGGGCCTGCAGCTG
CAGTAGTAAGAATTCTAGATCTTGAGACAAATGGCAGTATTCATCCACAATTTTAAAAGAAAAGGGGGGA
TTGGGGGGTACAGTGCAGGGGAAAGAATAGTAGACATAATAGCAACAGACATACAAACTAAAGAATTACA
AA
Features (pLannotate 1.2.2; 32 found; start..end, strand, type, name):
    143..446     +  enhancer       CMV enhancer: human cytomegalovirus immediate early enhancer
    447..650     +  promoter       CMV promoter: human cytomegalovirus (CMV) immediate early promoter
    695..1411    +  CDS            EGFP: EGFP is a basic (constitutively fluorescent) green fluorescent protein published in 1996, derived from Aequorea victoria. It is reported to be a rapidly-maturing weak dimer with moderate acid sensitivity.
   1412..1439    +  misc_feature   MCS (fragment): multiple cloning site
   1442..4288    +  CDS            IQSEC1: IQEC1_HUMAN - Also known as ARFGEP100, BRAG2 From Homo sapiens (Human).
   4829..4865    +  misc_feature   MCS (fragment): multiple cloning site
   4882..4966    +  CDS            large T antigen (fragment): large T antigen from SV40 (simian virus 40)
   5015..5603    +  misc_feature   WPRE: woodchuck hepatitis virus posttranscriptional regulatory element
   5654..5673    +  misc_feature   cPPT/CTS (fragment): central polypurine tract and central termination sequence of HIV-1
   5675..5908    +  LTR            3' LTR (ΔU3): self-inactivating 3' long terminal repeat (LTR) from HIV-1
   5986..6107    +  polyA_signal   SV40 poly(A) signal: SV40 polyadenylation signal
   6147..6282    +  rep_origin     SV40 ori: SV40 origin of replication
   6303..6321    -  promoter       T7 promoter: promoter for bacteriophage T7 RNA polymerase
   6329..6484    +  CDS            lacZα (fragment): LacZα fragment of β-galactosidase; lacZ fragment
   6489..6917    +  rep_origin     f1 ori (sequence partly withheld): f1 bacteriophage origin of replication; arrow indicates direction of (+) strand synthesis
   6970..7074    +  promoter       AmpR promoter: bla
   7075..7935    +  CDS            AmpR: β-lactamase; bla; confers resistance to ampicillin, carbenicillin, and related antibiotics
   8106..8694    +  rep_origin     ori: high-copy-number ColE1/pMB1/pBR322/pUC origin of replication
   8877..8969    +  CDS            lacI (fragment): lac repressor; lacI; The lac repressor binds to the lac operator to inhibit transcription in E. coli. This inhibition can be relieved by adding lactose or isopropyl-β-D-thiogalactopyranoside (IPTG).
   8982..9003    +  protein_bind   CAP binding site: CAP binding activates transcription in the presence of cAMP. E. coli catabolite activator protein
   9018..9048    +  promoter       lac promoter: promoter for the E. coli lac operon
   9052..9074    +  protein_bind   lac operator (fragment): The lac repressor binds to the lac operator to inhibit transcription in E. coli. This inhibition can be relieved by adding lactose or isopropyl-β-D-thiogalactopyranoside (IPTG). lac repressor encoded by lacI
   9117..9135    +  promoter       T3 promoter: promoter for bacteriophage T3 RNA polymerase
   9163..9389    +  promoter       RSV promoter: Rous sarcoma virus enhancer/promoter
   9390..9570    +  LTR            5' LTR (truncated): truncated 5' long terminal repeat (LTR) from HIV-1
   9617..9742    +  misc_feature   HIV-1 Ψ: packaging signal of human immunodeficiency virus type 1
   9726..10089   +  CDS            HIV-1 gag (fragment): gag protein from human immunodeficiency virus 1; gag
  10235..10468   +  misc_feature   RRE: The Rev response element (RRE) of HIV-1 allows for Rev-dependent mRNA export from the nucleus to the cytoplasm.
  10845..10871   +  CDS            Rev (fragment): human immunodeficiency virus 1 (HIV-1) Rev protein; rev; enhances nuclear export of unspliced and incompletely spliced viral mRNAs
  10872..11372   +  promoter       hPGK promoter: human phosphoglycerate kinase 1 promoter
  11384..11779   +  CDS            BSD: blasticidin S deaminase; Aspergillus terreus BSD; confers resistance to blasticidin
  11839..26      +  misc_feature   cPPT/CTS (across the origin): central polypurine tract and central termination sequence of HIV-1
