[The description below was written by a language model from this plasmid's Addgene catalogue record and pLannotate feature annotations shown in this document.]
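Description:
pLEX303-GFP-IQSEC1 v2N/v1C-WT is a third-generation-style, self-inactivating HIV-1 lentiviral transfer plasmid built on the pLEX303-GFP backbone for expressing a GFP-tagged human IQSEC1 (also known as BRAG2, GEP100 or ARF-GEP100), an ARF GTPase guanine nucleotide exchange factor. It is maintained in E. coli through a high-copy ColE1/pUC origin with ampicillin resistance (bla). The backbone also carries an f1 origin, an SV40 origin and poly(A) signal, and remnants of a lac/T3/T7 cloning region.

The viral genome is transcribed from an RSV promoter fused to a truncated 5' LTR, which makes packaging Tat-independent. It contains the Ψ packaging signal with a partial gag sequence, the RRE for Rev-dependent export, a cPPT/CTS, a WPRE to enhance transcript expression, and a ΔU3 3' LTR that inactivates the LTR promoter after integration. Within this unit there are two cassettes. A human PGK promoter drives blasticidin S deaminase, allowing blasticidin selection of transduced mammalian cells. Downstream, past the cPPT/CTS, the CMV enhancer/promoter drives EGFP, followed by a short linker from the multiple cloning site and then the IQSEC1 coding sequence, an arrangement consistent with an N-terminally GFP-tagged protein.

The insert is described as a chimera, "v2N/v1C", which by its name suggests the N-terminal region of IQSEC1 variant 2 joined to the C-terminal region of variant 1, in an otherwise wild-type ("WT") form; the record does not give the exact junctions. The stated purpose is expression of this IQSEC1 chimera. The associated study concerns an ARF GTPase module in invasion and metastasis, so the construct could serve to compare the localisation and function of isoform-specific termini in stably transduced cells.
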