Addgene plasmid #162023: pLEX303-GFP-IQSEC1 v2N/v1C-WT
Purpose: Expression of IQSEC1 chimera
Depositing lab: David Bryant. Depositing organization: University of Glasgow. Publication: An ARF GTPase module promoting invasion and metastasis through regulating phosphoinositide metabolism. Nacke M, Sandilands E, Nikolatou K, Roman-Fernandez A, Mason S, Patel R, Lilla S, Yelland T, Galbraith LCA, Freckmann EC, McGarry L, Morton JP, Shanks E, Leung HY, Markert E, Ismail S, Zanivan S, Blyth K, Bryant DM. Nat Commun. 2021 Mar 12;12(1):1623. doi: 10.1038/s41467-021-21847-4. PubMed 33712589.
Backbone
  Vector backbone: pLEX303-GFP
  Vector type: Lentiviral
Growth in bacteria
  Bacterial resistance: Ampicillin, 100 μg/mL
  Growth temperature: 37°C
  Growth strain: NEB Stable
  Copy number: High Copy
Gene/Insert
  Gene/Insert name: IQSEC1
  Species: H. sapiens (human)
  Mutation: v2N/v1C
  Entrez Gene: IQSEC1 (a.k.a. ARF-GEP100, ARFGEP100, BRAG2, GEP100)
  Cloning method: Restriction Enzyme; 5′ cloning site Unknown (unknown if destroyed)
Terms and licenses: Academic/Nonprofit Terms; Industry Terms: Not Available to Industry
Depositor comments: Please visit https://doi.org/10.1101/851410 for bioRxiv preprint.
How to cite: pLEX303-GFP-IQSEC1 v2N/v1C-WT was a gift from David Bryant (Addgene plasmid # 162023 ; http://n2t.net/addgene:162023 ; RRID:Addgene_162023)
